Addgene plasmid #136580: pBABE_hygro_mRFP1_NRF2(C506S, L4A)
Purpose: mammalian expression of mRFP1-tagged human NRF2(C506S, Leuzip mut)
Depositing lab: Kevin Janes. Publication: Sporadic activation of an oxidative stress-dependent NRF2-p53 signaling network in breast epithelial spheroids and premalignancies. Pereira EJ, Burns JS, Lee CY, Marohl T, Calderon D, Wang L, Atkins KA, Wang CC, Janes KA. Sci Signal. 2020 Apr 14;13(627). pii: 13/627/eaba4200. doi: 10.1126/scisignal.aba4200. PubMed 32291314.
Backbone
  Vector backbone: pBABE-hygro
  Backbone manufacturer: Addgene #1765
  Backbone size w/o insert (bp): 5219
  Vector type: Mammalian Expression, Retroviral
  Selectable markers: Hygromycin
Growth in bacteria
  Bacterial resistance: Ampicillin, 100 μg/mL
  Growth temperature: 37°C
  Growth strain: NEB Stable
  Copy number: High Copy
Gene/Insert
  Gene/Insert name: NRF2 (C506S, Leuzip mut)
  Species: H. sapiens (human)
  Insert size (bp): 2530
  Mutation: The C506S mutation (C513S in the actual sequence of this plasmid) and leucine zipper (ZIP) mutation (L553A_L557A_L560A_L562A) were performed by site-directed mutagenesis of the pBabe mRFP1-Nrf2 hygro plasmid.
  GenBank ID: NM_006164
  Entrez Gene: NFE2L2 (a.k.a. HEBP1, IMDDHH, NRF2, Nrf-2)
  Tag / fusion protein: N-mRFP1-FLAG (N terminal on insert)
  Cloning method: Restriction Enzyme; 5′ cloning site BamHI (not destroyed); 3′ cloning site SalI (not destroyed)
  Sequencing primers: 5′ pBABE 5'
Terms and licenses: Academic/Nonprofit Terms; Industry Terms: Not Available to Industry
How to cite: pBABE_hygro_mRFP1_NRF2(C506S, L4A) was a gift from Kevin Janes (Addgene plasmid # 136580 ; http://n2t.net/addgene:136580 ; RRID:Addgene_136580)
