[The description below was written by a language model from this plasmid's Addgene catalogue record and pLannotate feature annotations shown in this document.]
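Description:
pBABE_hygro_mRFP1_NRF2(C506S, L4A) is a Moloney murine leukemia virus-based retroviral vector built on the pBABE-hygro backbone for stable expression of a fluorescently tagged mutant of human NRF2 (NFE2L2) in mammalian cells. In bacteria it is maintained as a high-copy plasmid through a ColE1/pUC-type origin and selected with ampicillin via the β-lactamase gene. The annotated sequence places this origin between the hygromycin cassette and the downstream LTR, so it appears to lie within the LTR-flanked region. The proviral portion is flanked by MMLV long terminal repeats. The 5' LTR is followed by a packaging signal (Ψ) and a truncated gag segment lacking its start codon, which together support encapsidation of the transcript when the plasmid is introduced into a retroviral packaging line.

The insert was cloned between BamHI and SalI sites downstream of the packaging region. No separate internal promoter is annotated upstream of it, so it is presumably transcribed from the 5' LTR, as is standard for pBABE vectors. It encodes mRFP1, a monomeric red fluorescent protein, followed by a FLAG epitope fused to the N terminus of NRF2. The NRF2 sequence carries a cysteine-to-serine change designated C506S (C513S in this plasmid's numbering). It also carries four leucine-to-alanine substitutions in the leucine zipper (L553A, L557A, L560A, L562A), all introduced by site-directed mutagenesis of the parental mRFP1-NRF2 plasmid. Downstream, an SV40 enhancer/early promoter drives the hygromycin phosphotransferase gene, which allows selection of transduced cells. The construct allows the mutant protein to be visualised and detected by its epitope tag. It was deposited with a study of oxidative stress-dependent NRF2–p53 signaling in breast epithelial spheroids and premalignancies.
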