Features (pLannotate 1.2.2; 14 found; start..end, strand, type, name):
    401..675     +  misc_feature   MESV Ψ (fragment): packaging signal of murine embryonic stem cell virus
    742..1158    +  CDS            gag (truncated): truncated Moloney murine leukemia virus (MMLV) gag gene lacking the start codon
   1169..1843    +  CDS            mRFP1: mRFP1 is a basic (constitutively fluorescent) red fluorescent protein published in 2002, derived from Discosoma sp.. It is reported to be a somewhat slowly-maturing monomer with low acid sensitivity.
   1862..1882    +  CDS            FLAG (fragment): FLAG® epitope tag, followed by an enterokinase cleavage site
   1883..3694    +  CDS            NFE2L2: NF2L2_HUMAN - Also known as NRF2 From Homo sapiens (Human).
   3714..4043    +  promoter       SV40 promoter: SV40 enhancer and early promoter
   4117..5139    +  CDS            hph: KHYB_ECOLX - Experimental evidence at protein level: Swiss-Prot protein existence level 1. The aminoglycoside phosphotransferases achieve inactivation of their antibiotic substrates by phosphorylation. Only phosphorylates hygromycin and closely related compounds such as demethyl analogs and destomycin. From Escherichia coli.
   5170..5192    +  rep_origin     f1 ori (fragment): f1 bacteriophage origin of replication; arrow indicates direction of (+) strand synthesis
   5189..5758    +  rep_origin     ori: high-copy-number ColE1/pMB1/pBR322/pUC origin of replication
   5818..5939    +  LTR            3' LTR (ΔU3) (fragment): self-inactivating 3' long terminal repeat (LTR) from Moloney murine leukemia virus
   5940..6409    +  LTR            LTR: long terminal repeat from Moloney murine leukemia virus
   6524..7384    -  CDS            AmpR: β-lactamase; bla; confers resistance to ampicillin, carbenicillin, and related antibiotics
   7385..7489    -  promoter       AmpR promoter: bla
   7520..277     +  LTR            LTR (across the origin): long terminal repeat from Moloney murine leukemia virus
>Addgene plasmid #136580 | pBABE_hygro_mRFP1_NRF2(C506S, L4A) | addgene full sequence | sequence record 271531 | Addgene NGS Result
GTTTCCAGGGTGCCCCAAGGACCTGAAATGACCCTGTGCCTTATTTGAACTAACCAATCAGTTCGCTTCT
CGCTTCTGTTCGCGCGCTTCTGCTCCCCGAGCTCAATAAAAGAGCCCACAACCCCTCACTCGGGGCGCCA
GTCCTCCGATTGACTGAGTCGCCCGGGTACCCGTGTATCCAATAAACCCTCTTGCAGTTGCATCCGACTT
GTGGTCTCGCTGTTCCTTGGGAGGGTCTCCTCTGAGTGATTGACTACCCGTCAGCGGGGGTCTTTCATTT
GGGGGCTCGTCCGGGATCGGGAGACCCCTGCCCAGGGACCACCGACCCACCACCGGGAGGCAAGCTGGCC
AGCAACTTATCTGTGTCTGTCCGATTGTCTAGTGTCTATGACTGATTTTATGCGCCTGCGTCGGTACTAG
TTAGCTAACTAGCTCTGTATCTGGCGGACCCGTGGTGGAACTGACGAGTTCTGAACACCCGGCCGCAACC
CTGGGAGACGTCCCAGGGACTTTGGGGGCCGTTTTTGTGGCCCGACCTGAGGAAGGGAGTCGATGTGGAA
TCCGACCCCGTCAGGATATGTGGTTCTGGTAGGAGACGAGAACCTAAAACAGTTCCCGCCTCCGTCTGAA
TTTTTGCTTTCGGTTTGGAACCGAAGCCGCGCGTCTTGTCTGCTGCAGCGCTGCAGCATCGTTCTGTGTT
GTCTCTGTCTGACTGTGTTTCTGTATTTGTCTGAAAATTAGGGCCAGACTGTTACCACTCCCTTAAGTTT
GACCTTAGGTCACTGGAAAGATGTCGAGCGGATCGCTCACAACCAGTCGGTAGATGTCAAGAAGAGACGT
TGGGTTACCTTCTGCTCTGCAGAATGGCCAACCTTTAACGTCGGATGGCCGCGAGACGGCACCTTTAACC
GAGACCTCATCACCCAGGTTAAGATCAAGGTCTTTTCACCTGGCCCGCATGGACACCCAGACCAGGTCCC
CTACATCGTGACCTGGGAAGCCTTGGCTTTTGACCCCCCTCCCTGGGTCAAGCCCTTTGTACACCCTAAG
CCTCCGCCTCCTCTTCCTCCATCCGCCCCGTCTCTCCCCCTTGAACCTCCTCGTTCGACCCCGCCTCGAT
CCTCCCTTTATCCAGCCCTCACTCCTTCTCTAGGCGCCGGCCGGATCTATGGCCTCCTCCGAGGACGTCA
TCAAGGAGTTCATGCGCTTCAAGGTGCGCATGGAGGGCTCCGTGAACGGCCACGAGTTCGAGATCGAGGG
CGAGGGCGAGGGCCGCCCCTACGAGGGCACCCAGACCGCCAAGCTGAAGGTGACCAAGGGCGGCCCCCTG
CCCTTCGCCTGGGACATCCTGTCCCCTCAGTTCCAGTACGGCTCCAAGGCCTACGTGAAGCACCCCGCCG
ACATCCCCGACTACTTGAAGCTGTCCTTCCCCGAGGGCTTCAAGTGGGAGCGCGTGATGAACTTCGAGGA
CGGCGGCGTGGTGACCGTGACCCAGGACTCCTCCCTGCAGGACGGCGAGTTCATCTACAAGGTGAAGCTG
CGCGGCACCAACTTCCCCTCCGACGGCCCCGTAATGCAGAAGAAGACCATGGGCTGGGAGGCCTCCACCG
AGCGGATGTACCCCGAGGACGGCGCCCTGAAGGGCGAGATCAAGATGAGGCTGAAGCTGAAGGACGGCGG
CCACTACGACGCCGAGGTCAAGACCACCTACATGGCCAAGAAGCCCGTGCAGCTGCCCGGCGCCTACAAG
ACCGACATCAAGCTGGACATCACCTCCCACAACGAGGACTACACCATCGTGGAACAGTACGAGCGCGCCG
AGGGCCGCCACTCCACCGGCGCCCTCGAGGGATCCATGGACTACAAGGATGACGATGACAAGATGGACTT
GGAGCTGCCGCCGCCGGGACTCCCGTCCCAGCAGGACATGGATTTGATTGACATACTTTGGAGGCAAGAT
ATAGATCTTGGAGTAAGTCGAGAAGTATTTGACTTCAGTCAGCGACGGAAAGAGTATGAGCTGGAAAAAC
AGAAAAAACTTGAAAAGGAAAGACAAGAACAACTCCAAAAGGAGCAAGAGAAAGCCTTTTTCGCTCAGTT
ACAACTAGATGAAGAGACAGGTGAATTTCTCCCAATTCAGCCAGCCCAGCACATCCAGTCAGAAACCAGT
GGATCTGCCAACTACTCCCAGGTTGCCCACATTCCCAAATCAGATGCTTTGTACTTTGATGACTGCATGC
AGCTTTTGGCGCAGACATTCCCGTTTGTAGATGACAATGAGGTTTCTTCGGCTACGTTTCAGTCACTTGT
TCCTGATATTCCCGGTCACATCGAGAGCCCAGTCTTCATTGCTACTAATCAGGCTCAGTCACCTGAAACT
TCTGTTGCTCAGGTAGCCCCTGTTGATTTAGACGGTATGCAACAGGACATTGAGCAAGTTTGGGAGGAGC
TATTATCCATTCCTGAGTTACAGTGTCTTAATATTGAAAATGACAAGCTGGTTGAGACTACCATGGTTCC
AAGTCCAGAAGCCAAACTGACAGAAGTTGACAATTATCATTTTTACTCATCTATACCCTCAATGGAAAAA
GAAGTAGGTAACTGTAGTCCACATTTTCTTAATGCTTTTGAGGATTCCTTCAGCAGCATCCTCTCCACAG
AAGACCCCAACCAGTTGACAGTGAACTCATTAAATTCAGATGCCACAGTCAACACAGATTTTGGTGATGA
ATTTTATTCTGCTTTCATAGCTGAGCCCAGTATCAGCAACAGCATGCCCTCACCTGCTACTTTAAGCCAT
TCACTCTCTGAACTTCTAAATGGGCCCATTGATGTTTCTGATCTATCACTTTGCAAAGCTTTCAACCAAA
ACCACCCTGAAAGCACAGCAGAATTCAATGATTCTGACTCCGGCATTTCACTAAACACAAGTCCCAGTGT
GGCATCACCAGAACACTCAGTGGAATCTTCCAGCTATGGAGACACACTACTTGGCCTCAGTGATTCTGAA
GTGGAAGAGCTAGATAGTGCCCCTGGAAGTGTCAAACAGAATGGTCCTAAAACACCAGTACATTCTTCTG
GGGATATGGTACAACCCTTGTCACCATCTCAGGGGCAGAGCACTCACGTGCATGATGCCCAATGTGAGAA
CACACCAGAGAAAGAATTGCCTGTAAGTCCTGGTCATCGGAAAACCCCATTCACAAAAGACAAACATTCA
AGCCGCTTGGAGGCTCATCTCACAAGAGATGAACTTAGGGCAAAAGCTCTCCATATCCCATTCCCTGTAG
AAAAAATCATTAACCTCCCTGTTGTTGACTTCAACGAAATGATGTCCAAAGAGCAGTTCAATGAAGCTCA
ACTTGCATTAATTCGGGATATACGTAGGAGGGGTAAGAATAAAGTGGCTGCTCAGAATAGCAGAAAAAGA
AAACTGGAAAATATAGTAGAACTAGAGCAAGATTTAGATCATTTGAAAGATGAAAAAGAAAAATTGCTCA
AAGAAAAAGGAGAAAATGACAAAAGCCTTCACCTAGCGAAAAAACAAGCCAGCACCGCATATGCCGAAGT
TTTCAGCATGCTACGTGATGAAGATGGAAAACCTTATTCTCCTAGTGAATACTCCCTGCAGCAAACAAGA
GATGGCAATGTTTTCCTTGTTCCCAAAAGTAAGAAGCCAGATGTTAAGAAAAACTAGGTCGACCCTGTGG
AATGTGTGTCAGTTAGGGTGTGGAAAGTCCCCAGGCTCCCCAGCAGGCAGAAGTATGCAAAGCATGCATC
TCAATTAGTCAGCAACCAGGTGTGGAAAGTCCCCAGGCTCCCCAGCAGGCAGAAGTATGCAAAGCATGCA
TCTCAATTAGTCAGCAACCATAGTCCCGCCCCTAACTCCGCCCATCCCGCCCCTAACTCCGCCCAGTTCC
GCCCATTCTCCGCCCCATGGCTGACTAATTTTTTTTATTTATGCAGAGGCCGAGGCCGCCTCGGCCTCTG
AGCTATTCCAGAAGTAGTGAGGAGGCTTTTTTGGAGGCCTAGGCTTTTGCAAAAAGCTTGCCAGCTGGGG
CGCCCTCTGGTAAGGTTGGGAAGCCCTGCAGATCTGATCCCGGGGGGCAATGAGATATGAAAAAGCCTGA
ACTCACCGCGACGTCTGTCGAGAAGTTTCTGATCGAAAAGTTCGACAGCGTCTCCGACCTGATGCAGCTC
TCGGAGGGCGAAGAATCTCGTGCTTTCAGCTTCGATGTAGGAGGGCGTGGATATGTCCTGCGGGTAAATA
GCTGCGCCGATGGTTTCTACAAAGATCGTTATGTTTATCGGCACTTTGCATCGGCCGCGCTCCCGATTCC
GGAAGTGCTTGACATTGGGGAATTTAGCGAGAGCCTGACCTATTGCATCTCCCGCCGTGCACAGGGTGTC
ACGTTGCAAGACCTGCCTGAAACCGAACTGCCCGCTGTTCTGCAGCCGGTCGCGGAGGCCATGGATGCGA
TCGCTGCGGCCGATCTTAGCCAGACGAGCGGGTTCGGCCCATTCGGACCGCAAGGAATCGGTCAATACAC
TACATGGCGTGATTTCATATGCGCGATTGCTGATCCCCATGTGTATCACTGGCAAACTGTGATGGACGAC
ACCGTCAGTGCGTCCGTCGCGCAGGCTCTCGATGAGCTGATGCTTTGGGCCGAGGACTGCCCCGAAGTCC
GGCACCTCGTGCACGCGGATTTCGGCTCCAACAATGTCCTGACGGACAATGGCCGCATAACAGCGGTCAT
TGACTGGAGCGAGGCGATGTTCGGGGATTCCCAATACGAGGTCGCCAACATCTTCTTCTGGAGGCCGTGG
TTGGCTTGTATGGAGCAGCAGACGCGCTACTTCGAGCGGAGGCATCCGGAGCTTGCAGGATCGCCGCGGC
TCCGGGCGTATATGCTCCGCATTGGTCTTGACCAACTCTATCAGAGCTTGGTTGACGGCAATTTCGATGA
TGCAGCTTGGGCGCAGGGTCGATGCGACGCAATCGTCCGATCCGGAGCCGGGACTGTCGGGCGTACACAA
ATCGCCCGCAGAAGCGCGGCCGTCTGGACCGATGGCTGTGTAGAAGTACTCGCCGATAGTGGAAACCGAC
GCCCCAGCACTCGTCCGAGGGCAAAGGAATAGAGTAGATGCCGACCGGGATCTATCGATGCGGCGGGTGT
GGTGGTTACGCGTAATCTGCTGCTTGCAAACAAAAAAACCACCGCTACCAGCGGTGGTTTGTTTGCCGGA
TCAAGAGCTACCAACTCTTTTTCCGAAGGTAACTGGCTTCAGCAGAGCGCAGATACCAAATACTGTTCTT
CTAGTGTAGCCGTAGTTAGGCCACCACTTCAAGAACTCTGTAGCACCGCCTACATACCTCGCTCTGCTAA
TCCTGTTACCAGTGGCTGCTGCCAGTGGCGATAAGTCGTGTCTTACCGGGTTGGACTCAAGACGATAGTT
ACCGGATAAGGCGCAGCGGTCGGGCTGAACGGGGGGTTCGTGCACACAGCCCAGCTTGGAGCGAACGACC
TACACCGAACTGAGATACCTACAGCGTGAGCTATGAGAAAGCGCCACGCTTCCCGAAGGGAGAAAGGCGG
ACAGGTATCCGGTAAGCGGCAGGGTCGGAACAGGAGAGCGCACGAGGGAGCTTCCAGGGGGAAACGCCTG
GTATCTTTATAGTCCTGTCGGGTTTCGCCACCTCTGACTTGAGCGTCGATTTTTGTGATGCTCGTCAGGG
GGGCGGAGCCTATGGAAAAACGCCAGCAACGCATCGATAAAATAAAAGATTTTATTTAGTCTCCAGAAAA
AGGGGGGAATGAAAGACCCCACCTGTAGGTTTGGCAAGCTAGCTTAAGTAACGCCATTTTGCAAGGCATG
GAAAAATACATAACTGAGAATAGAGAAGTTCAGATCAAGGTCAGGAACAGATGGAACAGCTGAATATGGG
CCAAACAGGATATCTGTGGTAAGCAGTTCCTGCCCCGGCTCAGGGCCAAGAACAGATGGAACAGCTGAAT
ATGGGCCAAACAGGATATCTGTGGTAAGCAGTTCCTGCCCCGGCTCAGGGCCAAGAACAGATGGTCCCCA
GATGCGGTCCAGCCCTCAGCAGTTTCTAGAGAACCATCAGATGTTTCCAGGGTGCCCCAAGGACCTGAAA
TGACCCTGTGCCTTATTTGAACTAACCAATCAGTTCGCTTCTCGCTTCTGTTCGCGCGCTTCTGCTCCCC
GAGCTCAATAAAAGAGCCCACAACCCCTCACTCGGGGCGCCAGTCCTCCGATTGACTGAGTCGCCCGGGT
ACCCGTGTATCCAATAAACCCTCTTGCAGTTGCATCCGACTTGTGGTCTCGCTGTTCCTTGGGAGGGTCT
CCTCTGAGTGATTGACTACCCGTCAGCGGGGGTCTTTCACATGCAGCATGTATCAAAATTAATTTGGTTT
TTTTTCTTAAGTATTTACATTAAATGGCCATAGTGCGGCCGCAAATCAATCTAAAGTATATATGAGTAAA
CTTGGTCTGACAGTTACCAATGCTTAATCAGTGAGGCACCTATCTCAGCGATCTGTCTATTTCGTTCATC
CATAGTTGCCTGACTCCCCGTCGTGTAGATAACTACGATACGGGAGGGCTTACCATCTGGCCCCAGTGCT
GCAATGATACCGCGAGACCCACGCTCACCGGCTCCAGATTTATCAGCAATAAACCAGCCAGCCGGAAGGG
CCGAGCGCAGAAGTGGTCCTGCAACTTTATCCGCCTCCATCCAGTCTATTAATTGTTGCCGGGAAGCTAG
AGTAAGTAGTTCGCCAGTTAATAGTTTGCGCAACGTTGTTGCCATTGCTACAGGCATCGTGGTGTCACGC
TCGTCGTTTGGTATGGCTTCATTCAGCTCCGGTTCCCAACGATCAAGGCGAGTTACATGATCCCCCATGT
TGTGCAAAAAAGCGGTTAGCTCCTTCGGTCCTCCGATCGTTGTCAGAAGTAAGTTGGCCGCAGTGTTATC
ACTCATGGTTATGGCAGCACTGCATAATTCTCTTACTGTCATGCCATCCGTAAGATGCTTTTCTGTGACT
GGTGAGTACTCAACCAAGTCATTCTGAGAATAGTGTATGCGGCGACCGAGTTGCTCTTGCCCGGCGTCAA
TACGGGATAATACCGCGCCACATAGCAGAACTTTAAAAGTGCTCATCATTGGAAAACGTTCTTCGGGGCG
AAAACTCTCAAGGATCTTACCGCTGTTGAGATCCAGTTCGATGTAACCCACTCGTGCACCCAACTGATCT
TCAGCATCTTTTACTTTCACCAGCGTTTCTGGGTGAGCAAAAACAGGAAGGCAAAATGCCGCAAAAAAGG
GAATAAGGGCGACACGGAAATGTTGAATACTCATACTCTTCCTTTTTCAATATTATTGAAGCATTTATCA
GGGTTATTGTCTCATGAGCGGATACATATTTGAATGTATTTAGAAAAATAAACAAATAGGGGTTCCGCGC
ACATTTCCCCGAAAAGTGCCACCTGCAGCCTGAATATGGGCCAAACAGGATATCTGTGGTAAGCAGTTCC
TGCCCCGGCTCAGGGCCAAGAACAGATGGAACAGCTGAATATGGGCCAAACAGGATATCTGTGGTAAGCA
GTTCCTGCCCCGGCTCAGGGCCAAGAACAGATGGTCCCCAGATGCGGTCCAGCCCTCAGCAGTTTCTAGA
GAACCATCAGAT
