>Addgene plasmid #136580 | pBABE_hygro_mRFP1_NRF2(C506S, L4A) | depositor partial sequence | sequence record 263606 | pBABE_hygro_mRFP1_NRF2(C506S, L4A) sequence 2529 bps
ATGGCCTCCTCCGAGGACGTCATCAAGGAGTTCATGCGCTTCAAGGTGCGCATGGAGGGCTCCGTGAACG
GCCACGAGTTCGAGATCGAGGGCGAGGGCGAGGGCCGCCCCTACGAGGGCACCCAGACCGCCAAGCTGAA
GGTGACCAAGGGCGGCCCCCTGCCCTTCGCCTGGGACATCCTGTCCCCTCAGTTCCAGTACGGCTCCAAG
GCCTACGTGAAGCACCCCGCCGACATCCCCGACTACTTGAAGCTGTCCTTCCCCGAGGGCTTCAAGTGGG
AGCGCGTGATGAACTTCGAGGACGGCGGCGTGGTGACCGTGACCCAGGACTCCTCCCTGCAGGACGGCGA
GTTCATCTACAAGGTGAAGCTGCGCGGCACCAACTTCCCCTCCGACGGCCCCGTAATGCAGAAGAAGACC
ATGGGCTGGGAGGCCTCCACCGAGCGGATGTACCCCGAGGACGGCGCCCTGAAGGGCGAGATCAAGATGA
GGCTGAAGCTGAAGGACGGCGGCCACTACGACGCCGAGGTCAAGACCACCTACATGGCCAAGAAGCCCGT
GCAGCTGCCCGGCGCCTACAAGACCGACATCAAGCTGGACATCACCTCCCACAACGAGGACTACACCATC
GTGGAACAGTACGAGCGCGCCGAGGGCCGCCACTCCACCGGCGCCCTCGAGGGATCCATGGACTACAAGG
ATGACGATGACAAGATGGACTTGGAGCTGCCGCCGCCGGGACTCCCGTCCCAGCAGGACATGGATTTGAT
TGACATACTTTGGAGGCAAGATATAGATCTTGGAGTAAGTCGAGAAGTATTTGACTTCAGTCAGCGACGG
AAAGAGTATGAGCTGGAAAAACAGAAAAAACTTGAAAAGGAAAGACAAGAACAACTCCAAAAGGAGCAAG
AGAAAGCCTTTTTCGCTCAGTTACAACTAGATGAAGAGACAGGTGAATTTCTCCCAATTCAGCCAGCCCA
GCACATCCAGTCAGAAACCAGTGGATCTGCCAACTACTCCCAGGTTGCCCACATTCCCAAATCAGATGCT
TTGTACTTTGATGACTGCATGCAGCTTTTGGCGCAGACATTCCCGTTTGTAGATGACAATGAGGTTTCTT
CGGCTACGTTTCAGTCACTTGTTCCTGATATTCCCGGTCACATCGAGAGCCCAGTCTTCATTGCTACTAA
TCAGGCTCAGTCACCTGAAACTTCTGTTGCTCAGGTAGCCCCTGTTGATTTAGACGGTATGCAACAGGAC
ATTGAGCAAGTTTGGGAGGAGCTATTATCCATTCCTGAGTTACAGTGTCTTAATATTGAAAATGACAAGC
TGGTTGAGACTACCATGGTTCCAAGTCCAGAAGCCAAACTGACAGAAGTTGACAATTATCATTTTTACTC
ATCTATACCCTCAATGGAAAAAGAAGTAGGTAACTGTAGTCCACATTTTCTTAATGCTTTTGAGGATTCC
TTCAGCAGCATCCTCTCCACAGAAGACCCCAACCAGTTGACAGTGAACTCATTAAATTCAGATGCCACAG
TCAACACAGATTTTGGTGATGAATTTTATTCTGCTTTCATAGCTGAGCCCAGTATCAGCAACAGCATGCC
CTCACCTGCTACTTTAAGCCATTCACTCTCTGAACTTCTAAATGGGCCCATTGATGTTTCTGATCTATCA
CTTTGCAAAGCTTTCAACCAAAACCACCCTGAAAGCACAGCAGAATTCAATGATTCTGACTCCGGCATTT
CACTAAACACAAGTCCCAGTGTGGCATCACCAGAACACTCAGTGGAATCTTCCAGCTATGGAGACACACT
ACTTGGCCTCAGTGATTCTGAAGTGGAAGAGCTAGATAGTGCCCCTGGAAGTGTCAAACAGAATGGTCCT
AAAACACCAGTACATTCTTCTGGGGATATGGTACAACCCTTGTCACCATCTCAGGGGCAGAGCACTCACG
TGCATGATGCCCAATGTGAGAACACACCAGAGAAAGAATTGCCTGTAAGTCCTGGTCATCGGAAAACCCC
ATTCACAAAAGACAAACATTCAAGCCGCTTGGAGGCTCATCTCACAAGAGATGAACTTAGGGCAAAAGCT
CTCCATATCCCATTCCCTGTAGAAAAAATCATTAACCTCCCTGTTGTTGACTTCAACGAAATGATGTCCA
AAGAGCAGTTCAATGAAGCTCAACTTGCATTAATTCGGGATATACGTAGGAGGGGTAAGAATAAAGTGGC
TGCTCAGAATAGCAGAAAAAGAAAACTGGAAAATATAGTAGAACTAGAGCAAGATTTAGATCATTTGAAA
GATGAAAAAGAAAAATTGCTCAAAGAAAAAGGAGAAAATGACAAAAGCCTTCACCTAGCGAAAAAACAAG
CCAGCACCGCATATGCCGAAGTTTTCAGCATGCTACGTGATGAAGATGGAAAACCTTATTCTCCTAGTGA
ATACTCCCTGCAGCAAACAAGAGATGGCAATGTTTTCCTTGTTCCCAAAAGTAAGAAGCCAGATGTTAAG
AAAAACTAG
